Addgene plasmid #203582: pLX304-EZH1-Y727F
Purpose: Expresses V5-tagged mutant version of EZH1 partially resistant to JQ-EZ-05 in mammalian cells.
Depositing lab: Abhishek Chakraborty & William Kaelin. Depositing organization: Dana-Farber Cancer Institute. Publication: HIF activation causes synthetic lethality between the VHL tumor suppressor and the EZH1 histone methyltransferase. Chakraborty AA, Nakamura E, Qi J, Creech A, Jaffe JD, Paulk J, Novak JS, Nagulapalli K, McBrayer SK, Cowley GS, Pineda J, Song J, Wang YE, Carr SA, Root DE, Signoretti S, Bradner JE, Kaelin WG Jr. Sci Transl Med. 2017 Jul 12;9(398):eaal5272. doi: 10.1126/scitranslmed.aal5272. PubMed 28701475.
Backbone
  Vector backbone: pLX304
  Backbone size w/o insert (bp): 9377
  Total vector size (bp): 9963
  Vector type: Mammalian Expression, Lentiviral
  Selectable markers: Blasticidin
Growth in bacteria
  Bacterial resistance: Ampicillin, 100 μg/mL
  Growth temperature: 30°C
  Growth strain: NEB Stable
  Copy number: High Copy
Gene/Insert
  Gene/Insert name: EZH1 (alt names: Enhancer of zest 1 Polycomb repressive complex 2; KMT6B)
  Species: H. sapiens (human)
  Insert size (bp): 2313
  Mutation: changed Tyrosine 727 to Phenylalanine for partial resistance to JQ-EZ-05
  GenBank ID: 2145
  Entrez Gene: EZH1 (a.k.a. KMT6B)
  Promoter: CMV
  Tag / fusion protein: V5-tagged (C terminal on backbone)
  Cloning method: Gateway Cloning
  Sequencing primers: 5′ CMV-F; 3′ WPRE-R
Resource information
  A portion of this plasmid was derived from a plasmid made by: Broad TRC (ccsbBroad304_00525)
Terms and licenses: Academic/Nonprofit Terms; Industry Terms: Not Available to Industry
Depositor comments: Mutations encoding the Y727F were introduced by site-directed mutagenesis into the pLX304-EZH1 backbone
How to cite: pLX304-EZH1-Y727F was a gift from Abhishek Chakraborty & William Kaelin (Addgene plasmid # 203582 ; http://n2t.net/addgene:203582 ; RRID:Addgene_203582)
