[The description below was written by a language model from this plasmid's Addgene catalogue record and pLannotate feature annotations shown in this document.]
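Description:
pLX304-EZH1-Y727F is a third-generation-style, self-inactivating HIV-1 lentiviral expression plasmid built on the Gateway-compatible pLX304 backbone, carrying a point-mutant human EZH1 open reading frame for expression in mammalian cells. In bacteria it is maintained through a high-copy ColE1/pUC-type origin and selected with ampicillin via β-lactamase. An f1 origin, an SV40 origin and residual lac/T7/T3 cloning-vector elements are also annotated in the backbone. The viral portion comprises an RSV promoter fused to a truncated 5' LTR, which drives genomic RNA synthesis without Tat. This is followed by the Ψ packaging signal with a gag fragment, the Rev response element, a cPPT/CTS, and a ΔU3 3' LTR followed by an SV40 polyadenylation signal. Packaging functions must therefore be supplied in trans.

Two expression units lie between the LTRs. A human PGK promoter drives blasticidin S deaminase, allowing blasticidin selection of transduced cells. Downstream, the CMV enhancer/promoter drives the EZH1 coding sequence, which is flanked by attB1 and attB2 sites left from Gateway recombination and read through in frame into a backbone-encoded C-terminal V5 epitope tag. A WPRE after the tag enhances transcript expression.

EZH1 is a catalytic subunit of PRC2 that methylates histone H3 lysine 27. According to the record, tyrosine 727 was changed to phenylalanine by site-directed mutagenesis of the parental pLX304-EZH1 clone, conferring partial resistance to the inhibitor JQ-EZ-05. This makes the construct suited to rescue experiments testing whether the compound's effects are on-target, with the V5 tag allowing detection of the exogenous protein. The associated work concerns synthetic lethality between VHL loss and EZH1.
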