Features (pLannotate 1.2.2; 31 found; start..end, strand, type, name):
     66..369     +  enhancer       CMV enhancer: human cytomegalovirus immediate early enhancer
    370..573     +  promoter       CMV promoter: human cytomegalovirus (CMV) immediate early promoter
    597..614     +  protein_bind   attB1 (fragment): mutant version of attB; core recombination site for the Gateway® BP reaction BP Clonase™
    620..2860    +  CDS            EZH1: EZH1_HUMAN - Also known as KIAA0388. Experimental evidence at protein level: Swiss-Prot protein existence level 1. Polycomb group (PcG) protein. Catalytic subunit of the PRC2/EED-EZH1 complex, which methylates 'Lys-27' of histone H3, leading to transcriptional repression of the affected target gene. Able to mono-, di- and trimethylate 'Lys-27' of histone H3 to form H3K27me1, H3K27me2 and H3K27me3, respectively. Required for embryonic stem cell derivation and self-renewal, suggesting that it is involved in safeguarding embryonic stem cell identity. Compared to EZH2-containing complexes, it is l
   2863..2886    -  protein_bind   attB2: mutant version of attB; recombination site for the Gateway® BP reaction BP Clonase™
   2888..2929    +  CDS            V5 tag: epitope tag from simian virus 5
   2971..3559    +  misc_feature   WPRE: woodchuck hepatitis virus posttranscriptional regulatory element
   3610..3629    +  misc_feature   cPPT/CTS (fragment): central polypurine tract and central termination sequence of HIV-1
   3631..3864    +  LTR            3' LTR (ΔU3): self-inactivating 3' long terminal repeat (LTR) from HIV-1
   3942..4063    +  polyA_signal   SV40 poly(A) signal: SV40 polyadenylation signal
   4103..4238    +  rep_origin     SV40 ori: SV40 origin of replication
   4259..4277    -  promoter       T7 promoter: promoter for bacteriophage T7 RNA polymerase
   4285..4440    +  CDS            lacZα (fragment): LacZα fragment of β-galactosidase; lacZ fragment
   4445..4873    +  rep_origin     f1 ori (sequence partly withheld): f1 bacteriophage origin of replication; arrow indicates direction of (+) strand synthesis
   4926..5030    +  promoter       AmpR promoter: bla
   5031..5891    +  CDS            AmpR: β-lactamase; bla; confers resistance to ampicillin, carbenicillin, and related antibiotics
   6062..6650    +  rep_origin     ori: high-copy-number ColE1/pMB1/pBR322/pUC origin of replication
   6833..6925    +  CDS            lacI (fragment): lac repressor; lacI; The lac repressor binds to the lac operator to inhibit transcription in E. coli. This inhibition can be relieved by adding lactose or isopropyl-β-D-thiogalactopyranoside (IPTG).
   6938..6959    +  protein_bind   CAP binding site: CAP binding activates transcription in the presence of cAMP. E. coli catabolite activator protein
   6974..7004    +  promoter       lac promoter: promoter for the E. coli lac operon
   7012..7028    +  protein_bind   lac operator: The lac repressor binds to the lac operator to inhibit transcription in E. coli. This inhibition can be relieved by adding lactose or isopropyl-β-D-thiogalactopyranoside (IPTG). lac repressor encoded by lacI
   7073..7091    +  promoter       T3 promoter: promoter for bacteriophage T3 RNA polymerase
   7119..7345    +  promoter       RSV promoter: Rous sarcoma virus enhancer/promoter
   7346..7526    +  LTR            5' LTR (truncated): truncated 5' long terminal repeat (LTR) from HIV-1
   7573..7698    +  misc_feature   HIV-1 Ψ: packaging signal of human immunodeficiency virus type 1
   7682..8045    +  CDS            HIV-1 gag (fragment): gag protein from human immunodeficiency virus 1; gag
   8191..8424    +  misc_feature   RRE: The Rev response element (RRE) of HIV-1 allows for Rev-dependent mRNA export from the nucleus to the cytoplasm.
   8801..8827    +  CDS            Rev (fragment): human immunodeficiency virus 1 (HIV-1) Rev protein; rev; enhances nuclear export of unspliced and incompletely spliced viral mRNAs
   8828..9328    +  promoter       hPGK promoter: human phosphoglycerate kinase 1 promoter
   9340..9735    +  CDS            BSD: blasticidin S deaminase; Aspergillus terreus BSD; confers resistance to blasticidin
   9795..9912    +  misc_feature   cPPT/CTS: central polypurine tract and central termination sequence of HIV-1
>Addgene plasmid #203582 | pLX304-EZH1-Y727F | addgene full sequence | sequence record 423636 | Addgene NGS Result
GCCCGGGGTTATTAATAGTAATCAATTACGGGGTCATTAGTTCATAGCCCATATATGGAGTTCCGCGTTA
CATAACTTACGGTAAATGGCCCGCCTGGCTGACCGCCCAACGACCCCCGCCCATTGACGTCAATAATGAC
GTATGTTCCCATAGTAACGCCAATAGGGACTTTCCATTGACGTCAATGGGTGGAGTATTTACGGTAAACT
GCCCACTTGGCAGTACATCAAGTGTATCATATGCCAAGTACGCCCCCTATTGACGTCAATGACGGTAAAT
GGCCCGCCTGGCATTATGCCCAGTACATGACCTTATGGGACTTTCCTACTTGGCAGTACATCTACGTATT
AGTCATCGCTATTACCATGGTGATGCGGTTTTGGCAGTACATCAATGGGCGTGGATAGCGGTTTGACTCA
CGGGGATTTCCAAGTCTCCACCCCATTGACGTCAATGGGAGTTTGTTTTGGCACCAAAATCAACGGGACT
TTCCAAAATGTCGTAACAACTCCGCCCCATTGACGCAAATGGGCGGTAGGCGTGTACGGTGGGAGGTCTA
TATAAGCAGAGCTCTCTGGCTAACTGTCGGGATCAACAAGTTTGTACAAAAAAGTTGGCATGGAAATACC
AAATCCCCCTACCTCCAAATGTATCACTTACTGGAAAAGAAAAGTGAAATCTGAATACATGCGACTTCGA
CAACTTAAACGGCTTCAGGCAAATATGGGTGCAAAGGCTTTGTATGTGGCAAATTTTGCAAAGGTTCAAG
AAAAAACCCAGATCCTCAATGAAGAATGGAAGAAGCTTCGTGTCCAACCTGTTCAGTCAATGAAGCCTGT
GAGTGGACACCCTTTTCTCAAAAAGTGTACCATAGAGAGCATTTTCCCGGGATTTGCAAGCCAACATATG
TTAATGAGGTCACTGAACACAGTTGCATTGGTTCCCATCATGTATTCCTGGTCCCCTCTCCAACAGAACT
TTATGGTAGAAGATGAGACGGTTTTGTGCAATATTCCCTACATGGGAGATGAAGTGAAAGAAGAAGATGA
GACTTTTATTGAGGAGCTGATCAATAACTATGATGGGAAAGTCCATGGTGAAGAAGAGATGATCCCTGGA
TCCGTTCTGATTAGTGATGCTGTTTTTCTGGAGTTGGTCGATGCCCTGAATCAGTACTCAGATGAGGAGG
AGGAAGGGCACAATGACACCTCAGATGGAAAGCAGGATGACAGCAAAGAAGATCTGCCAGTAACAAGAAA
GAGAAAGCGACATGCTATTGAAGGCAACAAAAAGAGTTCCAAGAAACAGTTCCCAAATGACATGATCTTC
AGTGCAATTGCCTCAATGTTCCCTGAGAATGGTGTCCCAGATGACATGAAGGAGAGGTATCGAGAACTAA
CAGAGATGTCAGACCCCAATGCACTTCCCCCTCAGTGCACACCCAACATCGATGGCCCCAATGCCAAGTC
TGTGCAGCGGGAGCAATCTCTGCACTCCTTCCACACACTTTTTTGCCGGCGCTGCTTTAAATACGACTGC
TTCCTTCACCCTTTTCATGCCACCCCTAATGTATATAAACGCAAGAATAAAGAAATCAAGATTGAACCAG
AACCATGTGGCACAGACTGCTTCCTTTTGCTGGAAGGAGCAAAGGAGTATGCCATGCTCCACAACCCCCG
CTCCAAGTGCTCTGGTCGTCGCCGGAGAAGGCACCACATAGTCAGTGCTTCCTGCTCCAATGCCTCAGCC
TCTGCTGTGGCTGAGACTAAAGAAGGAGACAGTGACAGGGACACAGGCAATGACTGGGCCTCCAGTTCTT
CAGAGGCTAACTCTCGCTGTCAGACTCCCACAAAACAGAAGGCTAGTCCAGCCCCACCTCAACTCTGCGT
AGTGGAAGCACCCTCGGAGCCTGTGGAATGGACTGGGGCTGAAGAATCTCTTTTTCGAGTCTTCCATGGC
ACCTACTTCAACAACTTCTGTTCAATAGCCAGGCTTCTGGGGACCAAGACGTGCAAGCAGGTCTTTCAGT
TTGCAGTCAAAGAATCACTTATCCTGAAGCTGCCAACAGATGAGCTCATGAACCCCTCACAGAAGAAGAA
AAGAAAGCACAGATTGTGGGCTGCACACTGCAGGAAGATTCAGCTGAAGAAAGATAACTCTTCCACACAA
GTGTACAACTACCAACCCTGCGACCACCCAGACCGCCCCTGTGACAGCACCTGCCCCTGCATCATGACTC
AGAATTTCTGTGAGAAGTTCTGCCAGTGCAACCCAGACTGTCAGAATCGTTTCCCTGGCTGTCGCTGTAA
GACCCAGTGCAATACCAAGCAATGTCCTTGCTATCTGGCAGTGCGAGAATGTGACCCTGACCTGTGTCTC
ACCTGTGGGGCCTCAGAGCACTGGGACTGCAAGGTGGTTTCCTGTAAAAACTGCAGCATCCAGCGTGGAC
TTAAGAAGCACCTGCTGCTGGCCCCCTCTGATGTGGCCGGATGGGGCACCTTCATAAAGGAGTCTGTGCA
GAAGAACGAATTCATTTCTGAATACTGTGGTGAGCTCATCTCTCAGGATGAGGCTGATCGACGCGGAAAG
GTCTATGACAAATACATGTCCAGCTTCCTCTTCAACCTCAATAATGATTTTGTAGTGGATGCTACTCGGA
AAGGAAACAAAATTCGATTTGCAAATCATTCAGTGAATCCCAACTGTTATGCCAAAGTGGTCATGGTGAA
TGGAGACCATCGGATTGGGATCTTTGCCAAGAGGGCAATTCAAGCTGGCGAAGAGCTCTTCTTTGATTTC
AGGTACAGCCAAGCTGATGCTCTCAAGTACGTGGGGATCGAGAGGGAGACCGACGTCCTTTGCCCAACTT
TCTTGTACAAAGTGGTTGGTAAGCCTATCCCTAACCCTCTCCTCGGTCTCGATTCTACGTAGTAATGAGC
TAGCGCTAACCGGTGGCGCGTTAAGTCGACAATCAACCTCTGGATTACAAAATTTGTGAAAGATTGACTG
GTATTCTTAACTATGTTGCTCCTTTTACGCTATGTGGATACGCTGCTTTAATGCCTTTGTATCATGCTAT
TGCTTCCCGTATGGCTTTCATTTTCTCCTCCTTGTATAAATCCTGGTTGCTGTCTCTTTATGAGGAGTTG
TGGCCCGTTGTCAGGCAACGTGGCGTGGTGTGCACTGTGTTTGCTGACGCAACCCCCACTGGTTGGGGCA
TTGCCACCACCTGTCAGCTCCTTTCCGGGACTTTCGCTTTCCCCCTCCCTATTGCCACGGCGGAACTCAT
CGCCGCCTGCCTTGCCCGCTGCTGGACAGGGGCTCGGCTGTTGGGCACTGACAATTCCGTGGTGTTGTCG
GGGAAATCATCGTCCTTTCCTTGGCTGCTCGCCTGTGTTGCCACCTGGATTCTGCGCGGGACGTCCTTCT
GCTACGTCCCTTCGGCCCTCAATCCAGCGGACCTTCCTTCCCGCGGCCTGCTGCCGGCTCTGCGGCCTCT
TCCGCGTCTTCGCCTTCGCCCTCAGACGAGTCGGATCTCCCTTTGGGCCGCCTCCCCGCGTCGACTTTAA
GACCAATGACTTACAAGGCAGCTGTAGATCTTAGCCACTTTTTAAAAGAAAAGGGGGGACTGGAAGGGCT
AATTCACTCCCAACGAAGACAAGATCTGCTTTTTGCTTGTACTGGGTCTCTCTGGTTAGACCAGATCTGA
GCCTGGGAGCTCTCTGGCTAACTAGGGAACCCACTGCTTAAGCCTCAATAAAGCTTGCCTTGAGTGCTTC
AAGTAGTGTGTGCCCGTCTGTTGTGTGACTCTGGTAACTAGAGATCCCTCAGACCCTTTTAGTCAGTGTG
GAAAATCTCTAGCAGTACGTATAGTAGTTCATGTCATCTTATTATTCAGTATTTATAACTTGCAAAGAAA
TGAATATCAGAGAGTGAGAGGAACTTGTTTATTGCAGCTTATAATGGTTACAAATAAAGCAATAGCATCA
CAAATTTCACAAATAAAGCATTTTTTTCACTGCATTCTAGTTGTGGTTTGTCCAAACTCATCAATGTATC
TTATCATGTCTGGCTCTAGCTATCCCGCCCCTAACTCCGCCCATCCCGCCCCTAACTCCGCCCAGTTCCG
CCCATTCTCCGCCCCATGGCTGACTAATTTTTTTTATTTATGCAGAGGCCGAGGCCGCCTCGGCCTCTGA
GCTATTCCAGAAGTAGTGAGGAGGCTTTTTTGGAGGCCTAGGGACGTACCCAATTCGCCCTATAGTGAGT
CGTATTACGCGCGCTCACTGGCCGTCGTTTTACAACGTCGTGACTGGGAAAACCCTGGCGTTACCCAACT
TAATCGCCTTGCAGCACATCCCCCTTTCGCCAGCTGGCGTAATAGCGAAGAGGCCCGCACCGATCGCCCT
TCCCAACAGTTGCGCAGCCTGAATGGCGAATGGG
[124 nt withheld, positions 4445-4568]
C
[91 nt withheld, positions 4570-4660]
A
[49 nt withheld, positions 4662-4710]
CCTTTGACGTTGGAGTCCACGTTCTTT
[37 nt withheld, positions 4738-4774]
ACCCTATCTCGGTCTATTCTTTTGATTTATAAGGGATTTTGCCGATTTCGGCCTATTGGTTAAAAAATGA
GCTGATTTAACAAAAATTTAACGCGAATTTTAACAAAATATTAACGCTTACAATTTAGGTGGCACTTTTC
GGGGAAATGTGCGCGGAACCCCTATTTGTTTATTTTTCTAAATACATTCAAATATGTATCCGCTCATGAG
ACAATAACCCTGATAAATGCTTCAATAATATTGAAAAAGGAAGAGTATGAGTATTCAACATTTCCGTGTC
GCCCTTATTCCCTTTTTTGCGGCATTTTGCCTTCCTGTTTTTGCTCACCCAGAAACGCTGGTGAAAGTAA
AAGATGCTGAAGATCAGTTGGGTGCACGAGTGGGTTACATCGAACTGGATCTCAACAGCGGTAAGATCCT
TGAGAGTTTTCGCCCCGAAGAACGTTTTCCAATGATGAGCACTTTTAAAGTTCTGCTATGTGGCGCGGTA
TTATCCCGTATTGACGCCGGGCAAGAGCAACTCGGTCGCCGCATACACTATTCTCAGAATGACTTGGTTG
AGTACTCACCAGTCACAGAAAAGCATCTTACGGATGGCATGACAGTAAGAGAATTATGCAGTGCTGCCAT
AACCATGAGTGATAACACTGCGGCCAACTTACTTCTGACAACGATCGGAGGACCGAAGGAGCTAACCGCT
TTTTTGCACAACATGGGGGATCATGTAACTCGCCTTGATCGTTGGGAACCGGAGCTGAATGAAGCCATAC
CAAACGACGAGCGTGACACCACGATGCCTGTAGCAATGGCAACAACGTTGCGCAAACTATTAACTGGCGA
ACTACTTACTCTAGCTTCCCGGCAACAATTAATAGACTGGATGGAGGCGGATAAAGTTGCAGGACCACTT
CTGCGCTCGGCCCTTCCGGCTGGCTGGTTTATTGCTGATAAATCTGGAGCCGGTGAGCGTGGGTCTCGCG
GTATCATTGCAGCACTGGGGCCAGATGGTAAGCCCTCCCGTATCGTAGTTATCTACACGACGGGGAGTCA
GGCAACTATGGATGAACGAAATAGACAGATCGCTGAGATAGGTGCCTCACTGATTAAGCATTGGTAACTG
TCAGACCAAGTTTACTCATATATACTTTAGATTGATTTAAAACTTCATTTTTAATTTAAAAGGATCTAGG
TGAAGATCCTTTTTGATAATCTCATGACCAAAATCCCTTAACGTGAGTTTTCGTTCCACTGAGCGTCAGA
CCCCGTAGAAAAGATCAAAGGATCTTCTTGAGATCCTTTTTTTCTGCGCGTAATCTGCTGCTTGCAAACA
AAAAAACCACCGCTACCAGCGGTGGTTTGTTTGCCGGATCAAGAGCTACCAACTCTTTTTCCGAAGGTAA
CTGGCTTCAGCAGAGCGCAGATACCAAATACTGTTCTTCTAGTGTAGCCGTAGTTAGGCCACCACTTCAA
GAACTCTGTAGCACCGCCTACATACCTCGCTCTGCTAATCCTGTTACCAGTGGCTGCTGCCAGTGGCGAT
AAGTCGTGTCTTACCGGGTTGGACTCAAGACGATAGTTACCGGATAAGGCGCAGCGGTCGGGCTGAACGG
GGGGTTCGTGCACACAGCCCAGCTTGGAGCGAACGACCTACACCGAACTGAGATACCTACAGCGTGAGCT
ATGAGAAAGCGCCACGCTTCCCGAAGGGAGAAAGGCGGACAGGTATCCGGTAAGCGGCAGGGTCGGAACA
GGAGAGCGCACGAGGGAGCTTCCAGGGGGAAACGCCTGGTATCTTTATAGTCCTGTCGGGTTTCGCCACC
TCTGACTTGAGCGTCGATTTTTGTGATGCTCGTCAGGGGGGCGGAGCCTATGGAAAAACGCCAGCAACGC
GGCCTTTTTACGGTTCCTGGCCTTTTGCTGGCCTTTTGCTCACATGTTCTTTCCTGCGTTATCCCCTGAT
TCTGTGGATAACCGTATTACCGCCTTTGAGTGAGCTGATACCGCTCGCCGCAGCCGAACGACCGAGCGCA
GCGAGTCAGTGAGCGAGGAAGCGGAAGAGCGCCCAATACGCAAACCGCCTCTCCCCGCGCGTTGGCCGAT
TCATTAATGCAGCTGGCACGACAGGTTTCCCGACTGGAAAGCGGGCAGTGAGCGCAACGCAATTAATGTG
AGTTAGCTCACTCATTAGGCACCCCAGGCTTTACACTTTATGCTTCCGGCTCGTATGTTGTGTGGAATTG
TGAGCGGATAACAATTTCACACAGGAAACAGCTATGACCATGATTACGCCAAGCGCGCAATTAACCCTCA
CTAAAGGGAACAAAAGCTGGAGCTGCAAGCTTAATGTAGTCTTATGCAATACTCTTGTAGTCTTGCAACA
TGGTAACGATGAGTTAGCAACATGCCTTACAAGGAGAGAAAAAGCACCGTGCATGCCGATTGGTGGAAGT
AAGGTGGTACGATCGTGCCTTATTAGGAAGGCAACAGACGGGTCTGACATGGATTGGACGAACCACTGAA
TTGCCGCATTGCAGAGATATTGTATTTAAGTGCCTAGCTCGATACATAAACGGGTCTCTCTGGTTAGACC
AGATCTGAGCCTGGGAGCTCTCTGGCTAACTAGGGAACCCACTGCTTAAGCCTCAATAAAGCTTGCCTTG
AGTGCTTCAAGTAGTGTGTGCCCGTCTGTTGTGTGACTCTGGTAACTAGAGATCCCTCAGACCCTTTTAG
TCAGTGTGGAAAATCTCTAGCAGTGGCGCCCGAACAGGGACTTGAAAGCGAAAGGGAAACCAGAGGAGCT
CTCTCGACGCAGGACTCGGCTTGCTGAAGCGCGCACGGCAAGAGGCGAGGGGCGGCGACTGGTGAGTACG
CCAAAAATTTTGACTAGCGGAGGCTAGAAGGAGAGAGATGGGTGCGAGAGCGTCAGTATTAAGCGGGGGA
GAATTAGATCGCGATGGGAAAAAATTCGGTTAAGGCCAGGGGGAAAGAAAAAATATAAATTAAAACATAT
AGTATGGGCAAGCAGGGAGCTAGAACGATTCGCAGTTAATCCTGGCCTGTTAGAAACATCAGAAGGCTGT
AGACAAATACTGGGACAGCTACAACCATCCCTTCAGACAGGATCAGAAGAACTTAGATCATTATATAATA
CAGTAGCAACCCTCTATTGTGTGCATCAAAGGATAGAGATAAAAGACACCAAGGAAGCTTTAGACAAGAT
AGAGGAAGAGCAAAACAAAAGTAAGACCACCGCACAGCAAGCGGCCGCTGATCTTCAGACCTGGAGGAGG
AGATATGAGGGACAATTGGAGAAGTGAATTATATAAATATAAAGTAGTAAAAATTGAACCATTAGGAGTA
GCACCCACCAAGGCAAAGAGAAGAGTGGTGCAGAGAGAAAAAAGAGCAGTGGGAATAGGAGCTTTGTTCC
TTGGGTTCTTGGGAGCAGCAGGAAGCACTATGGGCGCAGCGTCAATGACGCTGACGGTACAGGCCAGACA
ATTATTGTCTGGTATAGTGCAGCAGCAGAACAATTTGCTGAGGGCTATTGAGGCGCAACAGCATCTGTTG
CAACTCACAGTCTGGGGCATCAAGCAGCTCCAGGCAAGAATCCTGGCTGTGGAAAGATACCTAAAGGATC
AACAGCTCCTGGGGATTTGGGGTTGCTCTGGAAAACTCATTTGCACCACTGCTGTGCCTTGGAATGCTAG
TTGGAGTAATAAATCTCTGGAACAGATTTGGAATCACACGACCTGGATGGAGTGGGACAGAGAAATTAAC
AATTACACAAGCTTAATACACTCCTTAATTGAAGAATCGCAAAACCAGCAAGAAAAGAATGAACAAGAAT
TATTGGAATTAGATAAATGGGCAAGTTTGTGGAATTGGTTTAACATAACAAATTGGCTGTGGTATATAAA
ATTATTCATAATGATAGTAGGAGGCTTGGTAGGTTTAAGAATAGTTTTTGCTGTACTTTCTATAGTGAAT
AGAGTTAGGCAGGGATATTCACCATTATCGTTTCAGACCCACCTCCCAACCCCGAGGGGACCCTTGCGCC
TTTTCCAAGGCAGCCCTGGGTTTGCGCAGGGACGCGGCTGCTCTGGGCGTGGTTCCGGGAAACGCAGCGG
CGCCGACCCTGGGTCTCGCACATTCTTCACGTCCGTTCGCAGCGTCACCCGGATCTTCGCCGCTACCCTT
GTGGGCCCCCCGGCGACGCTTCCTGCTCCGCCCCTAAGTCGGGAAGGTTCCTTGCGGTTCGCGGCGTGCC
GGACGTGACAAACGGAAGCCGCACGTCTCACTAGTACCCTCGCAGACGGACAGCGCCAGGGAGCAATGGC
AGCGCGCCGACCGCGATGGGCTGTGGCCAATAGCGGCTGCTCAGCAGGGCGCGCCGAGAGCAGCGGCCGG
GAAGGGGCGGTGCGGGAGGCGGGGTGTGGGGCGGTAGTGTGGGCCCTGTTCCTGCCCGCGCGGTGTTCCG
CATTCTGCAAGCCTCCGGAGCGCACGTCGGCAGTCGGCTCCCTCGTTGACCGAATCACCGACCTCTCTCC
CCAGGGGGTACCACCATGGCCAAGCCTTTGTCTCAAGAAGAATCCACCCTCATTGAAAGAGCAACGGCTA
CAATCAACAGCATCCCCATCTCTGAAGACTACAGCGTCGCCAGCGCAGCTCTCTCTAGCGACGGCCGCAT
CTTCACTGGTGTCAATGTATATCATTTTACTGGGGGACCTTGTGCAGAACTCGTGGTGCTGGGCACTGCT
GCTGCTGCGGCAGCTGGCAACCTGACTTGTATCGTCGCGATCGGAAATGAGAACAGGGGCATCTTGAGCC
CCTGCGGACGGTGCCGACAGGTGCTTCTCGATCTGCATCCTGGGATCAAAGCCATAGTGAAGGACAGTGA
TGGACAGCCGACGGCAGTTGGGATTCGTGAATTGCTGCCCTCTGGTTATGTGTGGGAGGGCCTGCAGCTG
CAGTAGTAAGAATTCTAGATCTTGAGACAAATGGCAGTATTCATCCACAATTTTAAAAGAAAAGGGGGGA
TTGGGGGGTACAGTGCAGGGGAAAGAATAGTAGACATAATAGCAACAGACATACAAACTAAAGAATTACA
AAAACAAATTACAAAAATTCAAAATTTTCGGGTTTATTACAGGGACAGCAGAGATCCACTTTGGCGCCGG
CTCGAGGGG
